>Addgene plasmid #55137 | mCherry-Talin-18 | depositor partial sequence | sequence record 85504 | insert sequence
ACGTCAGATCCGCTAGCGCTACCGGTCGCCACCATGGTGAGCAAGGGCGAGGAGGATAACATGGCCATCA
TCAAGGAGTTCATGCGCTTCAAGGTGCACATGGAGGGCTCCGTGAACGGCCACGAGTTCGAGATCGAGGG
CGAGGGCGAGGGCCGCCCCTACGAGGGCACCCAGACCGCCAAGCTGAAGGTGACCAAGGGTGGCCCCCTG
CCCTTCGCCTGGGACATCCTGTCCCCTCAGTTCATGTACGGCTCCAAGGCCTACGTGAAGCACCCCGCCG
ACATCCCCGACTACTTGAAGCTGTCCTTCCCCGAGGGCTTCAAGTGGGAGCGCGTGATGAACTTCGAGGA
CGGCGGCGTGGTGACCGTGACCCAGGACTCCTCCCTGCAGGACGGCGAGTTCATCTACAAGGTGAAGCTG
CGCGGCACCAACTTCCCCTCCGACGGCCCCGTAATGCAGAAGAAGACCATGGGCTGGGAGGCCTCCTCCG
AGCGGATGTACCCCGAGGACGGCGCCCTGAAGGGCGAGATCAAGCAGAGGCTGAAGCTGAAGGACGGCGG
CCACTACGACGCTGAGGTCAAGACCACCTACAAGGCCAAGAAGCCCGTGCAGCTGCCCGGCGCCTACAAC
GTCAACATCAAGTTGGACATCACCTCCCACAACGAGGACTACACCATCGTGGAACAGTACGAACGCGCCG
AGGGCCGCCACTCCACCGGCGGCATGGACGAGCTGTACAAGTCCGGACTCAGATCTCGAGCTCAAGCTAG
CTTCGAATTCGCAGAAGCTGCCACCATGGTTGCGCTTTCGCTGAAGATTAGCATTGGGAATGTGGTGAAG
ACGATGCAATTTGAGCCATCTACCATGGTGTACGACGCCTGCCGCATGATTCGTGAGCGGATCCCAGAGG
CCCTGGCTGGCCCTCCCAACGACTTTGGGCTCTTTCTGTCAGATGATGACCCCAAAAAAGGCATCTGGCT
AGAGGCTGGGAAAGCTTTGGACTACTACATGCTCCGAAATGGGGACACCATGGAGTACAGAAAAAAGCAG
AGACCCCTGAAGATACGGATGTTAGACGGAACGGTGAAGACTATCATGGTGGATGACTCCAAGACCGTCA
CAGACATGCTCATGACCATTTGTGCCCGAATTGGTATCACCAACCATGATGAGTATTCACTGGTTCGAGA
GCTGATGGAAGAAAAGAAAGATGAGGGGACAGGGACCCTGAGAAAAGACAAGACCCTACTGCGAGATGAA
AAGAAGATGGAGAAGCTAAAGCAGAAGTTGCACACAGACGATGAGTTGAACTGGCTGGACCATGGGCGGA
CACTGAGGGAACAGGGAGTGGAAGAGCATGAGACGTTGCTGCTGCGGAGAAAGTTCTTCTACTCAGACCA
GAATGTGGATTCCCGAGACCCTGTACAGCTGAACCTTCTCTATGTGCAGGCACGAGATGACATCCTGAAT
GGCTCCCATCCTGTCTCCTTTGACAAGGCCTGTGAATTTGCAGGCTTCCAGTGCCAGATCCAGTTTGGAC
CTCACAATGAACAGAAGCACAAGGCTGGCTTCCTTGACCTGAAGGACTTCCTGCCCAAGGAGTATGTGAA
GCAGAAGGGAGAGCGTAAGATCTTTCAGGCACACAAGAATTGTGGGCAGATGAGTGAAATTGAGGCCAAG
GTACGCTACGTGAAGCTGGCCCGTTCCCTCAAGACTTACGGTGTCTCCTTCTTCCTAGTCAAGGAAAAGA
TGAAGGGGAAGAATAAACTGGTGCCCAGGCTGTTGGGCATCACTAAGGAGTGTGTGATGCGTGTGGATGA
GAAGACCAAGGAGGTGATTCAGGAATGGAGCCTCACCAACATCAAACGCTGGGCTGCCTCTCCCAAGAGC
TTTACTCTGGACTTTGGAGACTATCAGGATGGCTACTACTCAGTACAGACGACAGAAGGCGAGCAGATCG
CACAGCTCATTGCTGGCTACATAGATATCATCCTTAAGAAGAAAAAAAGCAAGGACCATTTTGGGCTGGA
GGGAGATGAAGAGTCTACTATGTTGGAGGACTCAGTGTCTCCCAAAAAGTCAACAGTCCTTCAGCAGCAG
TACAACCGAGTGGGGAAAGTGGAGCACGGCTCTGTGGCTCTGCCAGCCATCATGCGCTCTGGAGCCTCTG
GTCCTGAGAATTTCCAGGTGGGGAGCATGCCACCTGCCCAGCAGCAGATCACCAGTGGCCAGATGCACCG
AGGACACATGCCACCTCTGACTTCAGCCCAGCAGGCGCTCACTGGAACCATTAACTCCAGCATGCAGGCT
GTGCAGGCTGCCCAGGCCACTCTGGATGACTTTGAGACTCTACCCCCTCTTGGCCAGGATGCTGCCTCCA
AAGCTTGGCGTAAGAACAAGATGGATGAATCAAAGCATGAGATCCACTCCCAGGTAGATGCCATCACAGC
TGGCACTGCCTCTGTGGTAAACCTGACAGCAGGAGATCCTGCAGAGACAGACTATACAGCAGTGGGCTGT
GCAGTCACCACCATCTCTTCCAACCTGACGGAGATGTCCCGTGGGGTGAAGCTATTGGCTGCCCTGCTGG
AGGATGAAGGCGGCAATGGCCGGCCCCTTCTGCAAGCAGCAAAGGGCCTTGCAGGGGCTGTGTCGGAACT
GCTTCGCAGTGCTCAGCCCGCCAGCGCTGAGCCTCGTCAGAACCTGCTGCAGGCAGCCGGGAACGTGGGC
CAGGCCAGTGGGGAGCTGTTGCAGCAAATTGGGGAAAGTGACACTGACCCCCACTTCCAGGATGTTCTAA
TGCAGCTAGCAAACGCAGTGGCAAGTGCTGCAGCCGCCCTGGTCCTCAAGGCCAAGAGTGTGGCCCAGCG
CACAGAGGATTCCGGGCTTCAGACCCAAGTGATTGCTGCAGCTACGCAATGTGCTCTGTCCACTTCCCAG
CTGGTGGCCTGTACCAAGGTGGTAGCACCTACAATCAGCTCACCTGTGTGCCAAGAACAGCTAGTCGAGG
CTGGGCGACTGGTGGCCAAAGCTGTGGAGGGCTGTGTGTCTGCCTCGCAAGCAGCTACAGAAGATGGACA
GCTGCTTCGAGGGGTAGGAGCAGCAGCCACGGCTGTCACCCAGGCCCTCAATGAGCTGCTGCAGCACGTG
AAGGCCCACGCCACCGGAGCTGGGCCTGCCGGTCGGTATGACCAAGCCACTGATACCATCCTCACCGTCA
CTGAAAACATCTTCAGCTCCATGGGTGATGCTGGGGAGATGGTGCGCCAGGCCCGCATCCTGGCCCAAGC
CACCTCAGACCTGGTCAATGCTATCAAGGCCGATGCTGAGGGGGAGAGTGATCTGGAGAACTCTAGAAAG
CTCCTGAGTGCTGCCAAGATCCTCGCTGATGCCACCGCCAAGATGGTGGAGGCGGCCAAGGGAGCAGCCG
CCCACCCTGACAGTGAGGAACAGCAGCAGCGACTGCGTGAAGCAGCTGAGGGGCTTCGCATGGCCACCAA
TGCAGCTGCGCAGAACGCCATCAAGAAGAAGTTGGTGCAGCGCCTGGAGCATGCAGCCAAGCAAGCTGCA
GCCTCTGCAACACAGACCATTGCTGCAGCCCAACATGCAGCCTCTGCCCCCAAGGCCTCTGCGGGCCCCC
AGCCCCTACTGGTGCAGAGCTGTAAGGCCGTGGCAGAGCAGATTCCGTTGCTGGTGCAGGGTGTCCGAGG
AAGTCAAGCTCAGCCTGACAGCCCTAGTGCTCAGCTCGCCCTCATTGCTGCCAGCCAGAGCTTCCTGCAG
CCAGGTGGGAAGATGGTGGCAGCGGCAAAAGCCTCAGTGCCAACAATTCAGGACCAGGCTTCAGCGATGC
AGCTGAGTCAGTGCGCAAAGAACCTAGGCACTGCCCTGGCCGAGCTGCGCACTGCTGCTCAGAAGGCTCA
GGAGGCATGTGGACCTTTGGAGATGGATTCTGCACTGAGTGTTGTACAAAATCTAGAGAAAGACCTACAG
GAAATAAAAGCAGCAGCTCGAGATGGCAAGCTTAAGCCCTTACCTGGGGAAACAATGGAGAAGTGTACCC
AAGATCTTGGCAACAGCACCAAAGCGGTGAGCTCTGCCATCGCCAAGCTGCTGGGGGAGATTGCCCAGGG
CAACGAGAACTATGCAGGTATTGCAGCTCGGGATGTAGCTGGTGGACTAAGGTCACTAGCCCAGGCTGCG
CGGGGTGTGGCTGCGCTGACATCAGATCCTGCAGTGCAGGCCATTGTGCTTGACACAGCCAGCGACGTTC
TGGACAAGGCCAGCAGCCTCATTGAAGAGGCAAAAAAAGCATCTGGACACCCAGGGGACCCAGAAAGCCA
GCAAAGGCTTGCTCAGGTAGCTAAAGCAGTGACCCAAGCCCTGAACCGCTGTGTCAGCTGCCTGCCTGGC
CAAAGAGACGTGGATAATGCCCTACGAGCCGTTGGAGATGCCAGCAAGCGACTCCTGAGTGACTTGCTTC
CTCCAAGCACGGGGACATTTCAAGAAGCACAGAGCCGATTGAATGAAGCTGCAGCTGGGTTAAATCAGGC
CGCCACAGAACTGGTGCAAGCCTCCCGAGGAACTCCTCAGGACCTGGCTCGGGCCTCCGGCCGATTTGGA
CAGGACTTCAGCACCTTCCTGGAAGCTGGTGTGGAGATGGCCGGACAGGCCCCGAGCCAGGAGGACCGAG
CCCAGGTGGTGTCCAACCTGAAGGGCATATCCATGTCTTCAAGCAAACTTCTCCTTGCCGCTAAGGCCTT
GTCCACAGACCCTGCTTCTCCCAACCTCAAGAGTCAGCTGGCTGCGGCTGCCCGGGCAGTGACGGACAGC
ATCAACCAGCTCATCACCATGTGCACCCAGCAGGCACCTGGCCAGAAGGAGTGTGACAATGCACTTCGGC
AGCTAGAGACAGTCCGAGAACTCCTGGAGAATCCAGTCCAGCCCATCAACGACATGTCCTACTTCGGTTG
CTTGGACAGTGTCATGGAGAACTCCAAGGTCCTAGGTGAGGCCATGACTGGCATCTCCCAAAATGCCAAG
AATGGAAATCTGCCGGAGTTTGGAGATGCCATTGCCACAGCCTCCAAGGCTCTCTGTGGCTTCACGGAGG
CAGCCGCACAGGCAGCATATCTAGTTGGTGTCTCTGACCCCAACAGCCAAGCTGGACAGCAAGGACTGGT
GGAACCCACACAGTTTGCCCGTGCAAACCAGGCAATTCAGATGGCCTGTCAGAGTCTGGGGGAGCCTGGC
TGTACCCAGGCCCAGGTGTTATCTGCAGCCACTATTGTAGCCAAACACACATCTGCATTGTGTAACAGCT
GTCGCCTGGCTTCCGCTAGGACTGCCAATCCCACTGCCAAGCGCCAGTTTGTACAGTCAGCCAAGGAGGT
GGCCAACAGTACAGCCAATCTTGTCAAGACCATCAAGGCACTAGATGGGGACTTCACAGAAGAGAACCGT
GCCCAGTGCCGAGCAGCCACAGCCCCTCTGCTGGAAGCTGTGGATAACCTGAGTGCCTTTGCCTCCAACC
CTGAGTTCTCCAGCGTCCCTGCCCAGATCAGCCCTGAGGGCAGAGCAGCCATGGAGCCCATTGTAATCTC
TGCTAAGACAATGTTGGAGAGTGCTGGAGGGCTCATCCAGACAGCTCGGGCGTTAGCAGTCAATCCCCGA
GACCCCCCACGTTGGTCTGTGCTAGCTGGCCACTCTCGGACTGTCTCAGATTCCATCAAGAAACTTATTA
CAAGCATGAGGGACAAAGCCCCAGGGCAGCTGGAGTGTGAGACAGCCATTGCGGCTCTGAACAGCTGCTT
GCGGGACCTAGATCAGGCTTCGCTTGCCGCTGTCAGCCAGCAGCTTGCTCCCCGTGAAGGAATCTCTCAA
GAGGCTTTGCACACCCAGATGCTCACTGCAGTGCAAGAAATTTCTCATCTCATTGAGCCGCTGGCCAGCG
CTGCTCGGGCTGAAGCCTCCCAGCTGGGACACAAGGTGTCCCAAATGGCCCAGTACTTTGAACCACTCAC
CCTGGCTGCAGTGGGTGCTGCGTCTAAGACCCTGAGCCACCCGCAGCAGATGGCACTTCTGGACCAGACT
AAAACGTTGGCAGAGTCTGCCTTGCAGTTGCTATATACTGCCAAGGAGGCTGGTGGTAACCCCAAGCAAG
CAGCACACACCCAGGAAGCCCTGGAGGAGGCTGTGCAGATGATGACAGAGGCCGTAGAAGACCTGACGAC
GACCCTCAACGAAGCAGCCAGTGCTGCAGGAGTCGTTGGCGGCATGGTGGACTCTATCACTCAGGCCATC
AACCAGCTAGATGAAGGACCTATGGGTGACCCAGAAGGCTCATTCGTAGATTACCAGACAACCATGGTGA
GGACAGCCAAGGCCATTGCTGTCACTGTTCAGGAGATGGTAACCAAGTCAAACACCAGCCCTGAAGAGCT
AGGCCCTCTTGCCAACCAGCTGACCAGTGACTATGGCCGACTGGCCTCACAAGCCAAGCCTGCAGCTGTG
GCTGCTGAAAATGAAGAGATAGGCGCTCACATCAAACACCGAGTACAGGAGCTGGGCCATGGCTGCTCTG
CTCTGGTCACCAAGGCAGGTGCCTTGCAGTGTAGCCCCAGTGATGTCTACACCAAGAAGGAGCTCATAGA
GTGTGCCCGCAGAGTGTCAGAGAAGGTCTCCCATGTTCTGGCTGCACTCCAGGCTGGGAATCGTGGTACC
CAGGCCTGCATTACAGCAGCCAGTGCTGTGTCTGGTATCATTGCTGACCTCGACACCACCATCATGTTCG
CTACTGCTGGCACACTTAACCGTGAGGGTGCTGAAACTTTTGCTGACCACCGGGAGGGTATCTTAAAGAC
AGCAAAGGTTCTTGTGGAGGACACCAAGGTCCTAGTGCAGAATGCAGCTGGGAGCCAGGAGAAGTTGGCA
CAAGCCGCCCAGTCCTCCGTGGCCACCATTACCCGCCTCGCTGATGTGGTCAAGCTCGGTGCAGCCAGCC
TAGGAGCCGAAGACCCTGAAACTCAGGTGGTGCTGATCAATGCAGTAAAGGACGTAGCCAAGGCCCTGGG
TGACCTCATCAGCGCTACGAAGGCTGCAGCGGGCAAAGTTGGGGATGACCCTGCAGTGTGGCAGCTCAAG
AACTCTGCCAAGGTGATGGTGACCAATGTGACATCATTGCTCAAGACAGTGAAGGCTGTGGAAGATGAGG
CCACCAAAGGCACACGGGCCCTAGAGGCAACCACAGAGCACATACGTCAGGAACTGGCGGTCTTCTGTTC
CCCAGAGCCACCTGCCAAGACCTCTACCCCTGAAGACTTCATCCGAATGACCAAGGGTATTACTATGGCA
ACAGCCAAAGCCGTTGCTGCTGGCAATTCCTGTCGACAGGAAGATGTCATTGCCACAGCCAATCTGAGCC
GACGGGCTATTGCGGACATGCTTCGGGCTTGCAAGGAAGCAGCTTTCCACCCAGAAGTGGCGCCTGATGT
ACGGCTCCGAGCCCTGCACTATGGCCGGGAGTGTGCCAATGGTTACCTGGAACTGCTGGACCACGTGCTG
CTGACCCTTCAGAAGCCAAACCCAGACCTGAAGCAGCAGCTAACTGGACACTCAAAGCGGGTTGCTGGCT
CTGTGACTGAGCTCATCCAGGCTGCTGAAGCCATGAAAGGAACAGAGTGGGTGGACCCAGAGGACCCTAC
TGTCATTGCTGAGAATGAGCTCTTGGGAGCCGCAGCCGCCATCGAGGCTGCAGCCAAGAAGCTGGAGCAG
CTGAAGCCCAGGGCCAAACCCAAGGAGGCGGATGAGTCCTTGAACTTTGAGGAACAAATCCTAGAAGCTG
CCAAGTCCATCGCTGCAGCCACCAGTGCACTGGTAAAGGCTGCGTCAGCAGCCCAGAGGGAGCTGGTGGC
TCAAGGAAAGGTGGGCGCCATTCCAGCCAATGCACTGGATGATGGGCAGTGGTCGCAGGGCCTCATTTCC
GCTGCCCGTATGGTGGCTGCGGCCACCAACAATCTGTGTGAAGCAGCTAACGCAGCTGTCCAGGGCCATG
CTAGCCAGGAGAAACTCATTTCCTCAGCCAAGCAAGTAGCTGCCTCCACAGCTCAGCTCCTGGTAGCTTG
CAAGGTCAAAGCAGATCAGGACTCTGAGGCAATGAAACGGCTCCAGGCTGCTGGCAATGCAGTGAAGAGG
GCCTCAGATAACCTGGTAAAGGCGGCCCAGAAAGCTGCAGCCTTCGAAGACCAGGAGAATGAGACGGTGG
TGGTGAAGGAGAAAATGGTTGGGGGCATTGCCCAGATTATCGCAGCACAGGAAGAGATGCTTCGGAAGGA
ACGAGAGCTGGAAGAGGCTCGGAAAAAGCTCGCCCAGATCCGGCAGCAGCAGTACAAGTTCTTGCCTTCA
GAGCTTCGAGACGAGCACTAAAAAAGCCCTGTGTATTTAATGCAGACCCAGCCCAGAGACTGTGCCTGCC
ACTACCAAAGCCTTCTGGGCTGCTCAGGACCCAAGCTGCCCAACCCCAGCACTCCCCCAAAGTGCCTGCC
AAACCCTGGGCCTGGCCCTGCCCAGTCCCACTGCAAGCCGTGTCCTCTCCCTGACTCCCAAGTGCCTTTG
CACCCTAGGGCCCCTAAGTGCCTGCCCCCCTCCAGAGTATTAACGCTCCAAGAGTATTATTAATGCTGCC
GTACCTCAGTTTGAACCTGCCAGGGCCCCAGCTGCTCCAGCCTGCCAGCAGCTTCCAGCCAGTCCCCACG
GCCACGTCAGCTCAACTCATCCCTTTTTGATACTATATCCCCTACCCAGCTACCTATGGGGCTTGAGGGT
TGTAAACCCAAACAGGTCAGACTCCCGGAATTCTGCAGTCGACGGTACCGCGGGCCCGGGATCCACCGGA
TCTAGATAACTGATCATAATCAGCCATA
