>Addgene plasmid #55137 | mCherry-Talin-18 | addgene partial sequence | sequence record 106439 | mCherry-F 5'-ccccgtaatgcagaagaaga-3'
TACCCCGAGGACGGCGCCCTGAAGGGCGAGATCAAGCAGAGGCTGAAGCTGAAGGACGGCGGCCACTACG
ACGCTGAGGTCAAGACCACCTACAAGGCCAAGAAGCCCGTGCAGCTGCCCGGCGCCTACAACGTCAACAT
CAAGTTGGACATCACCTCCCACAACGAGGACTACACCATCGTGGAACAGTACGAACGCGCCGAGGGCCGC
CACTCCACCGGCGGCATGGACGAGCTGTACAAGTCCGGACTCAGATCTCGAGCTCAAGCTAGCTTCGAAT
TCGCAGAAGCTGCCACCATGGTTGCGCTTTCGCTGAAGATTAGCATTGGGAATGTGGTGAAGACGATGCA
ATTTGAGCCATCTACCATGGTGTACGACGCCTGCCGCATGATTCGTGAGCGGATCCCAGAGGCCCTGGCT
GGCCCTCCCAACGACTTTGGGCTCTTTCTGTCAGATGATGACCCCAAAAAAGGCATCTGGCTAGAGGCTG
GGAAAGCTTTGGACTACTACATGCTCCGAAATGGGGACACCATGGAGTACAGAAAAAAGCAGAGACCCCT
GAAGATACGGATGTTAGACGGAACGGTGAAGACTATCATGGTGGATGACTCCAAGACCGTCACAGACATG
CTCATGACCATTTGTGCCCGAATTGGTATCACCAACCATGATGAGTATTCACTGGTTCGAGAGCTGATGG
AAGAAAAGAAAGATGAGGGGACAGGGACCCTGAGAAAAGACAAGACCCTACTGCGAGATGAAAAGAAGAT
GGAGAAGCTAAAGCAGAAGTTGCACACAGACGATGAGTTGAACTGGCTGGACCATGGGCGGACACTGAGG
G
