[The description below was written by a language model from this plasmid's Addgene catalogue record.]
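Description:
mCherry-Talin-18 is a mammalian expression plasmid that produces mouse talin fused to the red fluorescent protein mCherry. It is built on an mCherry fusion backbone of about 4.75 kb (excluding the insert). The plasmid is propagated in E. coli at high copy number under kanamycin selection. It also carries a neomycin resistance marker, so transfected mammalian cells can be selected with G418 to obtain stable lines. The record does not include a feature table, so the origin of replication and other backbone elements are not itemised. The listed sequencing primers do indicate a CMV promoter upstream of the fusion cassette and an SV40 polyadenylation signal downstream.

The payload is the talin coding sequence from Mus musculus, expressed from the strong constitutive CMV promoter. mCherry is supplied by the backbone and sits at the N terminus of talin. The "18" in the name may refer to the linker between the fluorescent protein and talin, but the record does not say so, and the cloning method is listed as unknown. Talin is a large cytoskeletal adaptor that links integrins to actin, so the fusion accumulates at focal adhesions, which is the localization stated for this construct. With excitation at 587 nm and emission at 610 nm, the plasmid serves as a red fluorescent focal adhesion marker. Typical applications would be live- or fixed-cell imaging of adhesion distribution and dynamics, and the red emission allows it to be combined with spectrally distinct green or blue probes.
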