Addgene plasmid #55137: mCherry-Talin-18
Purpose: Localization: Focal Adhesions, Excitation: 587, Emission: 610
Depositing lab: Michael Davidson. Depositing organization: Florida State University, Tallahassee.
Backbone
  Vector backbone: mCherry
  Backbone size w/o insert (bp): 4750
  Vector type: Mammalian Expression
  Selectable markers: Neomycin (select with G418)
Growth in bacteria
  Bacterial resistance: Kanamycin, 50 μg/mL
  Growth temperature: 37°C
  Growth strain: DH5alpha
  Copy number: High Copy
Gene/Insert
  Gene/Insert name: Talin (alt name: NM_011602.5)
  Species: M. musculus (mouse)
  Promoter: CMV
  Tag / fusion protein: mCherry (N terminal on backbone)
  Cloning method: Unknown
  Sequencing primers: 5′ CMV-F; 3′ SV40pA-R
Terms and licenses: Academic/Nonprofit Terms; Industry Terms: Not Available to Industry
Depositor comments: . Excitation = 587; Emission = 610
How to cite: mCherry-Talin-18 was a gift from Michael Davidson (Addgene plasmid # 55137 ; http://n2t.net/addgene:55137 ; RRID:Addgene_55137)
